Addgene plasmid #127573: pLKO.1-REST_sh_seq1_WPRE
Purpose: shRNA to knock down RE1-silencing transcription factor (REST)
Depositing lab: Malin Parmar. Depositing organization: Lund University. Publication: REST suppression mediates neural conversion of adult human fibroblasts via microRNA-dependent and -independent pathways. Drouin-Ouellet J, Lau S, Brattas PL, Rylander Ottosson D, Pircs K, Grassi DA, Collins LM, Vuono R, Andersson Sjoland A, Westergren-Thorsson G, Graff C, Minthon L, Toresson H, Barker RA, Jakobsson J, Parmar M. EMBO Mol Med. 2017 Aug;9(8):1117-1131. doi: 10.15252/emmm.201607471. PubMed 28646119.
Backbone
  Vector backbone: pLKO.1
  Total vector size (bp): 7069
  Vector type: Lentiviral
Growth in bacteria
  Bacterial resistance: Ampicillin, 100 μg/mL
  Growth temperature: 37°C
  Growth strain: NEB Stable
  Copy number: High Copy
Gene/Insert
  Gene/Insert name: shRNA for knock down of REST
  Species: H. sapiens (human)
  Entrez Gene: REST (a.k.a. DFNA27, GINGF5, HGF5, NRSF, WT6, XBR)
  Promoter: U6
  Cloning method: Restriction Enzyme; 5′ cloning site AgeI (not destroyed); 3′ cloning site SpeI (not destroyed)
  Sequencing primers: 5′ tttcccatgattccttcata
Terms and licenses: Academic/Nonprofit Terms; Industry Terms: Not Available to Industry
How to cite: pLKO.1-REST_sh_seq1_WPRE was a gift from Malin Parmar (Addgene plasmid # 127573 ; http://n2t.net/addgene:127573 ; RRID:Addgene_127573)
