[The description below was written by a language model from this plasmid's Addgene catalogue record and pLannotate feature annotations shown in this document.]
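Description:
pLKO.1-REST_sh_seq1_WPRE is a lentiviral shRNA vector built on the pLKO.1 backbone and designed to knock down human RE1-silencing transcription factor (REST, also known as NRSF). It is propagated in E. coli as a high-copy plasmid through a ColE1/pUC-type origin with ampicillin selection (AmpR/β-lactamase). It also carries an f1 origin and residual lac/lacZα and T3/T7 elements from the cloning backbone. The catalogue lists a size of 7069 bp, whereas the sequenced record is 7,146 nt, a small discrepancy the record does not explain.

The viral portion has a third-generation, self-inactivating layout. An RSV promoter fused to a truncated HIV-1 5' LTR drives genomic RNA production in packaging cells. This is followed by the Ψ packaging signal with a gag fragment, the RRE for Rev-dependent nuclear export, a cPPT/CTS, and a ΔU3 3' LTR that disables LTR promoter activity after integration. An SV40 poly(A) signal and SV40 origin lie downstream. The human U6 RNA polymerase III promoter expresses the REST-targeting hairpin, which was cloned between AgeI and SpeI sites.

Downstream of the cPPT, the feature table shows an hPGK promoter followed only by a short fragment annotated as MYT1L, a scrap of multiple cloning site, and a WPRE fragment. No puromycin resistance gene or other mammalian selection marker or reporter is annotated, so the usual pLKO.1 selection cassette appears to be absent or replaced. The record does not say what, if anything, the PGK promoter expresses. The associated publication concerns REST suppression during neural conversion of adult human fibroblasts, which indicates the intended use.
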