Features (pLannotate 1.2.2; 27 found; start..end, strand, type, name):
      1..22      +  protein_bind   CAP binding site: CAP binding activates transcription in the presence of cAMP. E. coli catabolite activator protein
     37..67      +  promoter       lac promoter: promoter for the E. coli lac operon
     75..91      +  protein_bind   lac operator: The lac repressor binds to the lac operator to inhibit transcription in E. coli. This inhibition can be relieved by adding lactose or isopropyl-β-D-thiogalactopyranoside (IPTG). lac repressor encoded by lacI
    136..154     +  promoter       T3 promoter: promoter for bacteriophage T3 RNA polymerase
    182..408     +  promoter       RSV promoter: Rous sarcoma virus enhancer/promoter
    409..589     +  LTR            5' LTR (truncated): truncated 5' long terminal repeat (LTR) from HIV-1
    636..761     +  misc_feature   HIV-1 Ψ: packaging signal of human immunodeficiency virus type 1
    745..1108    +  CDS            HIV-1 gag (fragment): gag protein from human immunodeficiency virus 1; gag
   1254..1487    +  misc_feature   RRE: The Rev response element (RRE) of HIV-1 allows for Rev-dependent mRNA export from the nucleus to the cytoplasm.
   1864..1964    +  CDS            Rev (fragment): human immunodeficiency virus 1 (HIV-1) Rev protein; rev; enhances nuclear export of unspliced and incompletely spliced viral mRNAs
   2014..2254    +  promoter       U6 promoter: RNA polymerase III promoter for human U6 snRNA
   2362..2479    +  misc_feature   cPPT/CTS: central polypurine tract and central termination sequence of HIV-1
   2528..3038    +  promoter       hPGK promoter: human phosphoglycerate kinase 1 promoter
   3033..3179    +  CDS            MYT1L (fragment): MYT1L_HUMAN - Also known as KIAA1106 From Homo sapiens (Human).
   3184..3207    +  misc_feature   MCS (fragment): pBluescript multiple cloning site
   3215..3761    +  misc_feature   WPRE (fragment): woodchuck hepatitis virus posttranscriptional regulatory element
   3776..3844    +  CDS            nef (fragment): NEF_HV1Z2 - Experimental evidence at protein level: Swiss-Prot protein existence level 1. Extracellular Nef protein targets CD4(+) T-lymphocytes for apoptosis by interacting with CXCR4 surface receptors. From Human immunodeficiency virus type 1 group M subtype D (isolate Z2/CDC-Z34) (HIV-1).
   3846..4079    +  LTR            3' LTR (ΔU3): self-inactivating 3' long terminal repeat (LTR) from HIV-1
   4151..4272    +  polyA_signal   SV40 poly(A) signal: SV40 polyadenylation signal
   4312..4447    +  rep_origin     SV40 ori: SV40 origin of replication
   4468..4486    -  promoter       T7 promoter: promoter for bacteriophage T7 RNA polymerase
   4494..4649    +  CDS            lacZα (fragment): LacZα fragment of β-galactosidase; lacZ fragment
   4654..5082    +  rep_origin     f1 ori (sequence partly withheld): f1 bacteriophage origin of replication; arrow indicates direction of (+) strand synthesis
   5135..5239    +  promoter       AmpR promoter: bla
   5240..6100    +  CDS            AmpR: β-lactamase; bla; confers resistance to ampicillin, carbenicillin, and related antibiotics
   6271..6859    +  rep_origin     ori: high-copy-number ColE1/pMB1/pBR322/pUC origin of replication
   7042..7134    +  CDS            lacI (fragment): lac repressor; lacI; The lac repressor binds to the lac operator to inhibit transcription in E. coli. This inhibition can be relieved by adding lactose or isopropyl-β-D-thiogalactopyranoside (IPTG).
>Addgene plasmid #127573 | pLKO.1-REST_sh_seq1_WPRE | addgene full sequence | sequence record 248725 | Addgene NGS Result
TAATGTGAGTTAGCTCACTCATTAGGCACCCCAGGCTTTACACTTTATGCTTCCGGCTCGTATGTTGTGT
GGAATTGTGAGCGGATAACAATTTCACACAGGAAACAGCTATGACCATGATTACGCCAAGCGCGCAATTA
ACCCTCACTAAAGGGAACAAAAGCTGGAGCTGCAAGCTTAATGTAGTCTTATGCAATACTCTTGTAGTCT
TGCAACATGGTAACGATGAGTTAGCAACATGCCTTACAAGGAGAGAAAAAGCACCGTGCATGCCGATTGG
TGGAAGTAAGGTGGTACGATCGTGCCTTATTAGGAAGGCAACAGACGGGTCTGACATGGATTGGACGAAC
CACTGAATTGCCGCATTGCAGAGATATTGTATTTAAGTGCCTAGCTCGATACATAAACGGGTCTCTCTGG
TTAGACCAGATCTGAGCCTGGGAGCTCTCTGGCTAACTAGGGAACCCACTGCTTAAGCCTCAATAAAGCT
TGCCTTGAGTGCTTCAAGTAGTGTGTGCCCGTCTGTTGTGTGACTCTGGTAACTAGAGATCCCTCAGACC
CTTTTAGTCAGTGTGGAAAATCTCTAGCAGTGGCGCCCGAACAGGGACTTGAAAGCGAAAGGGAAACCAG
AGGAGCTCTCTCGACGCAGGACTCGGCTTGCTGAAGCGCGCACGGCAAGAGGCGAGGGGCGGCGACTGGT
GAGTACGCCAAAAATTTTGACTAGCGGAGGCTAGAAGGAGAGAGATGGGTGCGAGAGCGTCAGTATTAAG
CGGGGGAGAATTAGATCGCGATGGGAAAAAATTCGGTTAAGGCCAGGGGGAAAGAAAAAATATAAATTAA
AACATATAGTATGGGCAAGCAGGGAGCTAGAACGATTCGCAGTTAATCCTGGCCTGTTAGAAACATCAGA
AGGCTGTAGACAAATACTGGGACAGCTACAACCATCCCTTCAGACAGGATCAGAAGAACTTAGATCATTA
TATAATACAGTAGCAACCCTCTATTGTGTGCATCAAAGGATAGAGATAAAAGACACCAAGGAAGCTTTAG
ACAAGATAGAGGAAGAGCAAAACAAAAGTAAGACCACCGCACAGCAAGCGGCCGCTGATCTTCAGACCTG
GAGGAGGAGATATGAGGGACAATTGGAGAAGTGAATTATATAAATATAAAGTAGTAAAAATTGAACCATT
AGGAGTAGCACCCACCAAGGCAAAGAGAAGAGTGGTGCAGAGAGAAAAAAGAGCAGTGGGAATAGGAGCT
TTGTTCCTTGGGTTCTTGGGAGCAGCAGGAAGCACTATGGGCGCAGCGTCAATGACGCTGACGGTACAGG
CCAGACAATTATTGTCTGGTATAGTGCAGCAGCAGAACAATTTGCTGAGGGCTATTGAGGCGCAACAGCA
TCTGTTGCAACTCACAGTCTGGGGCATCAAGCAGCTCCAGGCAAGAATCCTGGCTGTGGAAAGATACCTA
AAGGATCAACAGCTCCTGGGGATTTGGGGTTGCTCTGGAAAACTCATTTGCACCACTGCTGTGCCTTGGA
ATGCTAGTTGGAGTAATAAATCTCTGGAACAGATTTGGAATCACACGACCTGGATGGAGTGGGACAGAGA
AATTAACAATTACACAAGCTTAATACACTCCTTAATTGAAGAATCGCAAAACCAGCAAGAAAAGAATGAA
CAAGAATTATTGGAATTAGATAAATGGGCAAGTTTGTGGAATTGGTTTAACATAACAAATTGGCTGTGGT
ATATAAAATTATTCATAATGATAGTAGGAGGCTTGGTAGGTTTAAGAATAGTTTTTGCTGTACTTTCTAT
AGTGAATAGAGTTAGGCAGGGATATTCACCATTATCGTTTCAGACCCACCTCCCAACCCCGAGGGGACCC
GACAGGCCCGAAGGAATAGAAGAAGAAGGTGGAGAGAGAGACAGAGACAGATCCATTCGATTAGTGAACG
GATCTCGACGGTATCGATCACGAGACTAGCCTCGAGCGGCCGCCCCCTTCACCGAGGGCCTATTTCCCAT
GATTCCTTCATATTTGCATATACGATACAAGGCTGTTAGAGAGATAATTGGAATTAATTTGACTGTAAAC
ACAAAGATATTAGTACAAAATACGTGACGTAGAAAGTAATAATTTCTTGGGTAGTTTGCAGTTTTAAAAT
TATGTTTTAAAATGGACTATCATATGCTTACCGTAACTTGAAAGTATTTCGATTTCTTGGCTTTATATAT
CTTGTGGAAAGGACGAAACACCGGTACTTCAATAAGGACTTGCTCCACACGTGAGGAGCAAGTCCTTATT
GAAGTTTTTTGAATTCTCGACCTCGAGACAAATGGCAGTATTCATCCACAATTTTAAAAGAAAAGGGGGG
ATTGGGGGGTACAGTGCAGGGGAAAGAATAGTAGACATAATAGCAACAGACATACAAACTAAAGAATTAC
AAAAACAAATTACAAAAATTCAAAATTTTCGGGTTTATTACAGGGACAGCAGAGATCCACTTTGGCCGCG
GCTCGAGGGGGTTGGGGTTGCGCCTTTTCCAAGGCAGCCCTGGGTTTGCGCAGGGACGCGGCTGCTCTGG
GCGTGGTTCCGGGAAACGCAGCGGCGCCGACCCTGGGTCTCGCACATTCTTCACGTCCGTTCGCAGCGTC
ACCCGGATCTTCGCCGCTACCCTTGTGGGCCCCCCGGCGACGCTTCCTGCTCCGCCCCTAAGTCGGGAAG
GTTCCTTGCGGTTCGCGGCGTGCCGGACGTGACAAACGGAAGCCGCACGTCTCACTAGTACCCTCGCAGA
CGGACAGCGCCAGGGAGCAATGGCAGCGCGCCGACCGCGATGGGCTGTGGCCAATAGCGGCTGCTCAGCA
GGGCGCGCCGAGAGCAGCGGCCGGGAAGGGGCGGTGCGGGAGGCGGGGTGTGGGGCGGTAGTGTGGGCCC
TGTTCCTGCCCGCGCGGTGTTCCGCATTCTGCAAGCCTCCGGAGCGCACGTCGGCAGTCGGCTCCCTCGT
TGACCGAATCACCGACCTCTCTCCCCAGGGGGATCCAATCAATGAACAAAATTTTGATGCTTACGTGACT
ACTTTGACGGAAATGTATACAAATCAAGATCGTTATCAGAGTCCAGAAAATAAAGCCCTACTGGAAAATA
TAAAGCAGGCTGTGAGAGGAATTCAGGTCTGACAATTCGATATCAAGCTTATCGATAAGTCGACAATCAA
CCTCTGGATTACAAAATTTGTGAAAGATTGACTGGTATTCTTAACTATGTTGCTCCTTTTACGCTATGTG
GATACGCTGCTTTAATGCCTTTGTATCATGCTATTGCTTCCCGTATGGCTTTCATTTTCTCCTCCTTGTA
TAAATCCTGGTTGCTGTCTCTTTATGAGGAGTTGTGGCCCGTTGTCAGGCAACGTGGCGTGGTGTGCACT
GTGTTTGCTGACGCAACCCCCACTGGTTGGGGCATTGCCACCACCTGTCAGCTCCTTTCCGGGACTTTCG
CTTTCCCCCTCCCTATTGCCACGGCGGAACTCATCGCCGCCTGCCTTGCCCGCTGCTGGACAGGGGCTCG
GCTGTTGGGCACTGACAATTCCGTGGTGTTGTCGGGGAAGCTGACGTCCTTTCCATGGCTGCTCGCCTGT
GTTGCCACCTGGATTCTGCGCGGGACGTCCTTCTGCTACGTCCCTTCGGCCCTCAATCCAGCGGACCTTC
CTTCCCGCGGCCTGCTGCCGGCTCTAGAGCCTCTTCCGCGTCTTCGCCTTCCCGGGTCGAGCTCGGTACC
TTTAAGACCAATGACTTACAAGGCAGCTGTAGATCTTAGCCACTTTTTAAAAGAAAAGGGGGGACTGGAA
GGGCTAATTCACTCCCAACGAAGACAAGATCTGCTTTTTGCTTGTACTGGGTCTCTCTGGTTAGACCAGA
TCTGAGCCTGGGAGCTCTCTGGCTAACTAGGGAACCCACTGCTTAAGCCTCAATAAAGCTTGCCTTGAGT
GCTTCAAGTAGTGTGTGCCCGTCTGTTGTGTGACTCTGGTAACTAGAGATCCCTCAGACCCTTTTAGTCA
GTGTGGAAAATCTCTAGCAGTAGTAGTTCATGTCATCTTATTATTCAGTATTTATAACTTGCAAAGAAAT
GAATATCAGAGAGTGAGAGGAACTTGTTTATTGCAGCTTATAATGGTTACAAATAAAGCAATAGCATCAC
AAATTTCACAAATAAAGCATTTTTTTCACTGCATTCTAGTTGTGGTTTGTCCAAACTCATCAATGTATCT
TATCATGTCTGGCTCTAGCTATCCCGCCCCTAACTCCGCCCATCCCGCCCCTAACTCCGCCCAGTTCCGC
CCATTCTCCGCCCCATGGCTGACTAATTTTTTTTATTTATGCAGAGGCCGAGGCCGCCTCGGCCTCTGAG
CTATTCCAGAAGTAGTGAGGAGGCTTTTTTGGAGGCCTAGGGACGTACCCAATTCGCCCTATAGTGAGTC
GTATTACGCGCGCTCACTGGCCGTCGTTTTACAACGTCGTGACTGGGAAAACCCTGGCGTTACCCAACTT
AATCGCCTTGCAGCACATCCCCCTTTCGCCAGCTGGCGTAATAGCGAAGAGGCCCGCACCGATCGCCCTT
CCCAACAGTTGCGCAGCCTGAATGGCGAATGGG
[124 nt withheld, positions 4654-4777]
C
[91 nt withheld, positions 4779-4869]
A
[49 nt withheld, positions 4871-4919]
CCTTTGACGTTGGAGTCCACGTTCTTT
[37 nt withheld, positions 4947-4983]
ACCCTATCTCGGTCTATTCTTTTGATTTATAAGGGATTTTGCCGATTTCGGCCTATTGGTTAAAAAATGA
GCTGATTTAACAAAAATTTAACGCGAATTTTAACAAAATATTAACGCTTACAATTTAGGTGGCACTTTTC
GGGGAAATGTGCGCGGAACCCCTATTTGTTTATTTTTCTAAATACATTCAAATATGTATCCGCTCATGAG
ACAATAACCCTGATAAATGCTTCAATAATATTGAAAAAGGAAGAGTATGAGTATTCAACATTTCCGTGTC
GCCCTTATTCCCTTTTTTGCGGCATTTTGCCTTCCTGTTTTTGCTCACCCAGAAACGCTGGTGAAAGTAA
AAGATGCTGAAGATCAGTTGGGTGCACGAGTGGGTTACATCGAACTGGATCTCAACAGCGGTAAGATCCT
TGAGAGTTTTCGCCCCGAAGAACGTTTTCCAATGATGAGCACTTTTAAAGTTCTGCTATGTGGCGCGGTA
TTATCCCGTATTGACGCCGGGCAAGAGCAACTCGGTCGCCGCATACACTATTCTCAGAATGACTTGGTTG
AGTACTCACCAGTCACAGAAAAGCATCTTACGGATGGCATGACAGTAAGAGAATTATGCAGTGCTGCCAT
AACCATGAGTGATAACACTGCGGCCAACTTACTTCTGACAACGATCGGAGGACCGAAGGAGCTAACCGCT
TTTTTGCACAACATGGGGGATCATGTAACTCGCCTTGATCGTTGGGAACCGGAGCTGAATGAAGCCATAC
CAAACGACGAGCGTGACACCACGATGCCTGTAGCAATGGCAACAACGTTGCGCAAACTATTAACTGGCGA
ACTACTTACTCTAGCTTCCCGGCAACAATTAATAGACTGGATGGAGGCGGATAAAGTTGCAGGACCACTT
CTGCGCTCGGCCCTTCCGGCTGGCTGGTTTATTGCTGATAAATCTGGAGCCGGTGAGCGTGGGTCTCGCG
GTATCATTGCAGCACTGGGGCCAGATGGTAAGCCCTCCCGTATCGTAGTTATCTACACGACGGGGAGTCA
GGCAACTATGGATGAACGAAATAGACAGATCGCTGAGATAGGTGCCTCACTGATTAAGCATTGGTAACTG
TCAGACCAAGTTTACTCATATATACTTTAGATTGATTTAAAACTTCATTTTTAATTTAAAAGGATCTAGG
TGAAGATCCTTTTTGATAATCTCATGACCAAAATCCCTTAACGTGAGTTTTCGTTCCACTGAGCGTCAGA
CCCCGTAGAAAAGATCAAAGGATCTTCTTGAGATCCTTTTTTTCTGCGCGTAATCTGCTGCTTGCAAACA
AAAAAACCACCGCTACCAGCGGTGGTTTGTTTGCCGGATCAAGAGCTACCAACTCTTTTTCCGAAGGTAA
CTGGCTTCAGCAGAGCGCAGATACCAAATACTGTTCTTCTAGTGTAGCCGTAGTTAGGCCACCACTTCAA
GAACTCTGTAGCACCGCCTACATACCTCGCTCTGCTAATCCTGTTACCAGTGGCTGCTGCCAGTGGCGAT
AAGTCGTGTCTTACCGGGTTGGACTCAAGACGATAGTTACCGGATAAGGCGCAGCGGTCGGGCTGAACGG
GGGGTTCGTGCACACAGCCCAGCTTGGAGCGAACGACCTACACCGAACTGAGATACCTACAGCGTGAGCT
ATGAGAAAGCGCCACGCTTCCCGAAGGGAGAAAGGCGGACAGGTATCCGGTAAGCGGCAGGGTCGGAACA
GGAGAGCGCACGAGGGAGCTTCCAGGGGGAAACGCCTGGTATCTTTATAGTCCTGTCGGGTTTCGCCACC
TCTGACTTGAGCGTCGATTTTTGTGATGCTCGTCAGGGGGGCGGAGCCTATGGAAAAACGCCAGCAACGC
GGCCTTTTTACGGTTCCTGGCCTTTTGCTGGCCTTTTGCTCACATGTTCTTTCCTGCGTTATCCCCTGAT
TCTGTGGATAACCGTATTACCGCCTTTGAGTGAGCTGATACCGCTCGCCGCAGCCGAACGACCGAGCGCA
GCGAGTCAGTGAGCGAGGAAGCGGAAGAGCGCCCAATACGCAAACCGCCTCTCCCCGCGCGTTGGCCGAT
TCATTAATGCAGCTGGCACGACAGGTTTCCCGACTGGAAAGCGGGCAGTGAGCGCAACGCAAT
